Addgene plasmid #68256: pICSL11062
Purpose: Level 1 Golden Gate Cassette: sgRNA cassette targeting BolC.GA4a-2 in Brassica oleracea
Depositing lab: Nicola Patron. Depositing organization: Sainsbury Laboratory, Norwich. Publication: Induction of targeted, heritable mutations in barley and Brassica oleracea using RNA-guided Cas9 nuclease. Lawrenson T, Shorinola O, Stacey N, Li C, Ostergaard L, Patron N, Uauy C, Harwood W. Genome Biol. 2015 Nov 30;16(1):258. doi: 10.1186/s13059-015-0826-7. PubMed 26616834.
Backbone
  Vector backbone: pICH47761 (AddGene #48003)
  Total vector size (bp): 4718
  Vector type: Plant Expression, Synthetic Biology
Growth in bacteria
  Bacterial resistance: Ampicillin, 100 μg/mL
  Growth temperature: 37°C
  Growth strain: DH5alpha
  Growth instructions: Can also be grown in Agrobacterium tumefaciens GV3101/ LBA4404. Will be low copy in this species.
  Copy number: High Copy
Gene/Insert
  Gene/Insert name: Promoter_AtU6-26 + sgRNA_BolC.GA4a-2
  Species: A. thaliana (mustard weed), Synthetic
  Insert size (bp): 350
  Cloning method: Restriction Enzyme; 5′ cloning site BsaI (destroyed during cloning); 3′ cloning site BsaI (destroyed during cloning)
  Sequencing primers: 5′ GAACCCTGTGGTTGGCATGCACATAC; 3′ CTGGTGGCAGGATATATTGTGGTG
Resource information
  A portion of this plasmid was derived from a plasmid made by: A portion of this gene came from AddGene #46966. A gift from Sophien Kamoun.
Terms and licenses: Academic/Nonprofit Terms; Industry Terms: Not Available to Industry
Depositor comments: Target sequence: GTTGAGAGGGGAGCCGGTGA
How to cite: pICSL11062 was a gift from Nicola Patron (Addgene plasmid # 68256 ; http://n2t.net/addgene:68256 ; RRID:Addgene_68256)
