[The description below was written by a language model from this plasmid's Addgene catalogue record and the feature table of its GenBank file.]
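Description:
pICSL11062 is a 4,718 bp Level 1 Golden Gate (MoClo-style) cassette plasmid built in the pICH47761 acceptor backbone, intended for plant genome-editing work. It is maintained in E. coli at high copy through a ColE1/pUC-type origin and selected with ampicillin via the bla gene. The backbone also carries the broad-host-range IncP oriV together with the trfA replication protein, which allows the plasmid to replicate at low copy in Agrobacterium tumefaciens. Left and right border repeats from nopaline C58 T-DNA flank the cloning position, so the cassette sits within a T-DNA context.

The roughly 350 bp insert is a single guide RNA expression unit. The Arabidopsis thaliana U6-26 promoter, an RNA polymerase III promoter suited to producing small untranslated transcripts, drives a synthetic sgRNA made of a 20-nucleotide spacer directed at the BolC.GA4a-2 target in Brassica oleracea fused to the Streptococcus pyogenes Cas9 guide scaffold. The feature table annotates the scaffold but not the U6-26 promoter or the spacer, which are known only from the catalogue fields. It also flags a short attB2-like Gateway site just downstream of the scaffold, whose origin the record does not explain. The insert was assembled through BsaI sites that were destroyed during cloning, as is usual for Type IIS assembly.

As a Level 1 module, the plasmid encodes no Cas9 itself. It is meant to be combined with other Level 1 units, such as a Cas9 expression cassette and a plant selectable marker, into a higher-level binary construct for Agrobacterium-mediated transformation. The associated work used such assemblies to induce targeted, heritable mutations in Brassica oleracea and barley.
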