LOCUS       Exported 4718 bp ds-DNA circular SYN 13-MAY-2021
DEFINITION  Level 1 Golden Gate Cassette: sgRNA cassette targeting BolC.GA4a-2
            in Brassica oleracea.
ACCESSION   .
VERSION     .
KEYWORDS    pICSL11062
SOURCE      synthetic DNA construct
  ORGANISM  synthetic DNA construct
REFERENCE   1 (bases 1 to 4718)
  AUTHORS   Lawrenson T, Shorinola O, Stacey N, Li C, Ostergaard L, Patron N,
            Uauy C, Harwood W
  TITLE     Induction of targeted, heritable mutations in barley and Brassica
            oleracea using RNA-guided Cas9 nuclease.
  JOURNAL   Genome Biol. 2015 Nov 30;16(1):258. doi: 10.1186/s13059-015-0826-7.
  PUBMED    26616834
REFERENCE   2 (bases 1 to 4718)
  AUTHORS   .
  TITLE     Direct Submission
  JOURNAL   Exported May 13, 2021 from SnapGene Server 1.1.58
            http://www.snapgene.com
FEATURES             Location/Qualifiers
     source          1..4718
                     /organism="synthetic DNA construct"
                     /mol_type="other DNA"
     misc_RNA        230..305
                     /label=gRNA scaffold
                     /note="guide RNA scaffold for the Streptococcus pyogenes
                     CRISPR/Cas9 system"
     protein_bind    complement(317..341)
                     /gene="mutant version of attB"
                     /label=attB2
                     /bound_moiety="BP Clonase(TM)"
                     /note="recombination site for the Gateway(R) BP reaction"
     misc_feature    392..416
                     /label=RB T-DNA repeat
                     /note="right border repeat from nopaline C58 T-DNA"
     CDS             complement(572..1720)
                     /codon_start=1
                     /product="trans-acting replication protein that binds to
                     and activates oriV"
                     /label=trfA
                     /translation="MNRTFDRKAYRQELIDAGFSAEDAETIASRTVMRAPRETFQSVGS
                     MVQQATAKIERDSVQLAPPALPAPSAAVERSRRLEQEAAGLAKSMTIDTRGTMTTKKRK
                     TAGEDLAKQVSEAKQAALLKHTKQQIKEMQLSLFDIAPWPDTMRAMPNDTARSALFTTR
                     NKKIPREALQNKVIFHVNKDVKITYTGVELRADDDELVWQQVLEYAKRTPIGEPITFTF
                     YELCQDLGWSINGRYYTKAEECLSRLQATAMGFTSDRVGHLESVSLLHRFRVLDRGKKT
                     SRCQVLIDEEIVVLFAGDHYTKFIWEKYRKLSPTARRMFDYFSSHREPYPLKLETFRLM
                     CGSDSTRVKKWREQVGEACEELRGSGLVEHAWVNDDLVHCKR"
     rep_origin      complement(2056..2644)
                     /direction=LEFT
                     /label=ori
                     /note="high-copy-number ColE1/pMB1/pBR322/pUC origin of
                     replication"
     primer_bind     complement(2136..2155)
                     /label=pBR322ori-F
                     /note="pBR322 origin, forward primer"
     CDS             complement(2815..3675)
                     /codon_start=1
                     /gene="bla"
                     /product="beta-lactamase"
                     /label=AmpR
                     /note="confers resistance to ampicillin, carbenicillin, and
                     related antibiotics"
                     /translation="MSIQHFRVALIPFFAAFCLPVFAHPETLVKVKDAEDQLGARVGYI
                     ELDLNSGKILESFRPEERFPMMSTFKVLLCGAVLSRIDAGQEQLGRRIHYSQNDLVEYS
                     PVTEKHLTDGMTVRELCSAAITMSDNTAANLLLTTIGGPKELTAFLHNMGDHVTRLDRW
                     EPELNEAIPNDERDTTMPVAMATTLRKLLTGELLTLASRQQLIDWMEADKVAGPLLRSA
                     LPAGWFIADKSGAGERGSRGIIAALGPDGKPSRIVVIYTTGSQATMDERNRQIAEIGAS
                     LIKHW"
     primer_bind     3438..3457
                     /label=Amp-R
                     /note="Ampicillin resistance gene, reverse primer"
     promoter        complement(3676..3780)
                     /gene="bla"
                     /label=AmpR promoter
     rep_origin      3867..4498
                     /label=oriV
                     /note="incP origin of replication"
     misc_feature    4590..4614
                     /label=LB T-DNA repeat
                     /note="left border repeat from nopaline C58 T-DNA"
ORIGIN
        1 ggagcatctt cattcttaag atatgaagat aatcttcaaa aggcccctgg gaatctgaaa
       61 gaagagaagc aggcccattt atatgggaaa gaacaatagt atttcttata taggcccatt
      121 taagttgaaa acaatcttca aaagtcccac atcgcttaga taagaaaacg aagctgagtt
      181 tatatacagc tagagtcgaa gtagtgattg ttgagagggg agccggtgag ttttagagct
      241 agaaatagca agttaaaata aggctagtcc gttatcaact tgaaaaagtg gcaccgagtc
      301 ggtgcttttt ttctagaccc agctttcttg tacaaagttg gcattacgct cagattgtct
      361 tctgcacgaa gtggtttaaa ctatcagtgt ttgacaggat atattggcgg gtaaacctaa
      421 gagaaaagag cgtttattag aataatcgga tatttaaaag ggcgtgaaaa ggtttatccg
      481 ttcgtccatt tgtatgtgca tgccaaccac agggttcccc agatcaggcg ctggctgctg
      541 aacccccagc cggaactgac cccacaaggc cctagcgttt gcaatgcacc aggtcatcat
      601 tgacccaggc gtgttccacc aggccgctgc ctcgcaactc ttcgcaggct tcgccgacct
      661 gctcgcgcca cttcttcacg cgggtggaat ccgatccgca catgaggcgg aaggtttcca
      721 gcttgagcgg gtacggctcc cggtgcgagc tgaaatagtc gaacatccgt cgggccgtcg
      781 gcgacagctt gcggtacttc tcccatatga atttcgtgta gtggtcgcca gcaaacagca
      841 cgacgatttc ctcgtcgatc aggacctggc aacgggacgt tttcttgcca cggtccagga
      901 cgcggaagcg gtgcagcagc gacaccgatt ccaggtgccc aacgcggtcg gacgtgaagc
      961 ccatcgccgt cgcctgtagg cgcgacaggc attcctcggc cttcgtgtaa taccggccat
     1021 tgatcgacca gcccaggtcc tggcaaagct cgtagaacgt gaaggtgatc ggctcgccga
     1081 taggggtgcg cttcgcgtac tccaacacct gctgccacac cagttcgtca tcgtcggccc
     1141 gcagctcgac gccggtgtag gtgatcttca cgtccttgtt gacgtggaaa atgaccttgt
     1201 tttgcagcgc ctcgcgcggg attttcttgt tgcgcgtggt gaacagggca gagcgggccg
     1261 tgtcgtttgg catcgctcgc atcgtgtccg gccacggcgc aatatcgaac aaggaaagct
     1321 gcatttcctt gatctgctgc ttcgtgtgtt tcagcaacgc ggcctgcttg gcctcgctga
     1381 cctgttttgc caggtcctcg ccggcggttt ttcgcttctt ggtcgtcata gttcctcgcg
     1441 tgtcgatggt catcgacttc gccaaacctg ccgcctcctg ttcaagacga cgcgaacgct
     1501 ccacggcggc cgatggcgcg ggcagggcag ggggagccag ttgcacgctg tcgcgctcga
     1561 tcttggccgt agcttgctgg accatcgagc cgacggactg gaaggtttcg cggggcgcac
     1621 gcatgacggt gcggcttgcg atggtttcgg catcctcggc ggaaaacccc gcgtcgatca
     1681 gttcttgcct gtatgccttc cggtcaaacg tccgattcat tcaccctcct tgcgggattg
     1741 ccccgactca cgccggggca atgtgccctt attcctgatt tgacccgcct ggtgccttgg
     1801 tgtccagata atccacctta tcggcaatga agtcggtccc gtagaccgtc tggccgtcct
     1861 tctcgtactt ggtattccga atcttgccct gcacgaatac cagcgacccc ttgcccaaat
     1921 acttgccgtg ggcctcggcc tgagagccaa aacacttgat gcggaagaag tcggtgcgct
     1981 cctgcttgtc gccggcatcg ttgcgccaca tctaggatct gccaggaacc gtaaaaaggc
     2041 cgcgttgctg gcgtttttcc ataggctccg cccccctgac gagcatcaca aaaatcgacg
     2101 ctcaagtcag aggtggcgaa acccgacagg actataaaga taccaggcgt ttccccctgg
     2161 aagctccctc gtgcgctctc ctgttccgac cctgccgctt accggatacc tgtccgcctt
     2221 tctcccttcg ggaagcgtgg cgctttctca tagctcacgc tgtaggtatc tcagttcggt
     2281 gtaggtcgtt cgctccaagc tgggctgtgt gcacgaaccc cccgttcagc ccgaccgctg
     2341 cgccttatcc ggtaactatc gtcttgagtc caacccggta agacacgact tatcgccact
     2401 ggcagcagcc actggtaaca ggattagcag agcgaggtat gtaggcggtg ctacagagtt
     2461 cttgaagtgg tggcctaact acggctacac tagaagaaca gtatttggta tctgcgctct
     2521 gctgaagcca gttaccttcg gaaaaagagt tggtagctct tgatccggca aacaaaccac
     2581 cgctggtagc ggtggttttt ttgtttgcaa gcagcagatt acgcgcagaa aaaaaggatc
     2641 tcaagaagat cctttgatct tttctacggg gtctgacgct cagtggaacg aaaactcacg
     2701 ttaagggatt ttggtcatga gattatcaaa aaggatcttc acctagatcc ttttaaatta
     2761 aaaatgaagt tttaaatcaa tctaaagtat atatgagtaa acttggtctg acagttacca
     2821 atgcttaatc agtgaggcac ctatctcagc gatctgtcta tttcgttcat ccatagttgc
     2881 ctgactcccc gtcgtgtaga taactacgat acgggagggc ttaccatctg gccccagtgc
     2941 tgcaatgata ccgcgagaac cacgctcacc ggctccagat ttatcagcaa taaaccagcc
     3001 agccggaagg gccgagcgca gaagtggtcc tgcaacttta tccgcctcca tccagtctat
     3061 taattgttgc cgggaagcta gagtaagtag ttcgccagtt aatagtttgc gcaacgttgt
     3121 tgccattgct acaggcatcg tggtgtcacg ctcgtcgttt ggtatggctt cattcagctc
     3181 cggttcccaa cgatcaaggc gagttacatg atcccccatg ttgtgcaaaa aagcggttag
     3241 ctccttcggt cctccgatcg ttgtcagaag taagttggcc gcagtgttat cactcatggt
     3301 tatggcagca ctgcataatt ctcttactgt catgccatcc gtaagatgct tttctgtgac
     3361 tggtgagtac tcaaccaagt cattctgaga atagtgtatg cggcgaccga gttgctcttg
     3421 cccggcgtca atacgggata ataccgcgcc acatagcaga actttaaaag tgctcatcat
     3481 tggaaaacgt tcttcggggc gaaaactctc aaggatctta ccgctgttga gatccagttc
     3541 gatgtaaccc actcgtgcac ccaactgatc ttcagcatct tttactttca ccagcgtttc
     3601 tgggtgagca aaaacaggaa ggcaaaatgc cgcaaaaaag ggaataaggg cgacacggaa
     3661 atgttgaata ctcatactct tcctttttca atattattga agcatttatc aaggttattg
     3721 tctcatgagc ggatacatat ttgaatgtat ttagaaaaat aaacaaatag gggttccgcg
     3781 cacgaattgg ccagcgctgc catttttggg gtgaggccgt tcgcggccga ggggcgcagc
     3841 ccctgggggg atgggaggcc cgcgttagcg ggccgggagg gttcgagaag ggggggcacc
     3901 ccccttcggc gtgcgcggtc acgcgcacag ggcgcagccc tggttaaaaa caaggtttat
     3961 aaatattggt ttaaaagcag gttaaaagac aggttagcgg tggccgaaaa acgggcggaa
     4021 acccttgcaa atgctggatt ttctgcctgt ggacagcccc tcaaatgtca ataggtgcgc
     4081 ccctcatctg tcagcactct gcccctcaag tgtcaaggat cgcgcccctc atctgtcagt
     4141 agtcgcgccc ctcaagtgtc aataccgcag ggcacttatc cccaggcttg tccacatcat
     4201 ctgtgggaaa ctcgcgtaaa atcaggcgtt ttcgccgatt tgcgaggctg gccagctcca
     4261 cgtcgccggc cgaaatcgag cctgcccctc atctgtcaac gccgcgccgg gtgagtcggc
     4321 ccctcaagtg tcaacgtccg cccctcatct gtcagtgagg gccaagtttt ccgcgaggta
     4381 tccacaacgc cggcggccgc ggtgtctcgc acacggcttc gacggcgttt ctggcgcgtt
     4441 tgcagggcca tagacggccg ccagcccagc ggcgagggca accagcccgg tgagcgtcgc
     4501 aaaggagatc ctgatctgac tgatgggctg cctgtatcga gtggtgattt tgtgccgagc
     4561 tgccggtcgg ggagctgttg gctggctggt ggcaggatat attgtggtgt aaacaaattg
     4621 acgcttagac aacttaataa cacattgcgg acgtttttaa tgtactgggg tggatgcagt
     4681 gggccccact ctgtgaagac aattacgaat tcccatgg
//
