>Addgene plasmid #68256 | pICSL11062 | addgene partial sequence | sequence record 122207 | LB-F1 5'-gtggtgtaaacaaattgacgc-3'
GAGCATCTTCATTCTTAAGATATGAAGATAATCTTCAAAAGGCCCCTGGGAATCTGAAAGAAGAGAAGCA
GGCCCATTTATATGGGAAAGAACAATAGTATTTCTTATATAGGCCCATTTAAGTTGAAAACAATCTTCAA
AAGTCCCACATCGCTTAGATAAGAAAACGAAGCTGAGTTTATATACAGCTAGAGTCGAAGTAGTGATTGT
TGAGAGGGGAGCCGGTGAGTTTTAGAGCTAGAAATAGCAAGTTAAAATAAGGCTAGTCCGTTATCAACTT
GAAAAAGTGGCACCGAGTCGGTGCTTTTTTTCTAGACCCAGCTTTCTTGTACAAAGTTGGCATTACGCTC
AGATTGTCTTCTGCACGAAGTGGTTTAAACTATCAGTGTTTGACAGGATATATTGGCGGGTAAACCTAAG
AGAAAAGAGCGTTTATTAGAATAATCGGATATTTAAAAGGGCGTGAAAAGGTTTATCCGTTCGTCCATTT
GTATGTGCATGCCAACCACAGGGTTCCCCAGATCAGGCGCTGGCTGCTGAACCCCCAGCCGGAACTGACC
CCACAAGGCCCTAGCGTTTGCAATGCACCAGGTCATCATTGACCCA
